Addgene plasmid #211225: pBiT3.1-N_PLAA:1-795
Purpose: Mammalian expression of full-length human PLAA. N-terminal HiBiT tag.
Depositing lab: Cheryl Arrowsmith. Depositing organization: University of Toronto. Publication: A Target Class Ligandability Evaluation of WD40 Repeat-Containing Proteins. Ackloo S, Li F, Szewczyk M, Seitova A, Loppnau P, Zeng H, Xu J, Ahmad S, Arnautova YA, Baghaie AJ, Beldar S, Bolotokova A, Centrella PA, Chau I, Clark MA, Cuozzo JW, Dehghani-Tafti S, Disch JS, Dong A, Dumas A, Feng JA, Ghiabi P, Gibson E, Gilmer J, Goldman B, Green SR, Guie MA, Guilinger JP, Harms N, Herasymenko O, Houliston S, Hutchinson A, Kearnes S, Keefe AD, Kimani SW, Kramer T, Kutera M, Kwak HA, Lento C, Li Y, Liu J, Loup J, Machado RAC, Mulhern CJ, Perveen S, Righetto GL, Riley P, Shrestha S, Sigel EA, Silva M, Sintchak MD, Slakman BL, Taylor RD, Thompson J, Torng W, Underkoffler C, von Rechenberg M, Walsh RT, Watson I, Wilson DJ, Wolf E, Yadav M, Yazdi AK, Zhang J, Zhang Y, Santhakumar V, Edwards AM, Barsyte-Lovejoy D, Schapira M, Brown PJ, Halabelian L, Arrowsmith CH. J Med Chem. 2025 Jan 23;68(2):1092-1112. doi: 10.1021/acs.jmedchem.4c02010. Epub 2024 Nov 4. PubMed 39495097.
Backbone
  Vector backbone: pBiT3.1-N
  Backbone manufacturer: Promega
  Vector type: Mammalian Expression
  Selectable markers: Neomycin (select with G418)
Growth in bacteria
  Bacterial resistance: Kanamycin, 50 μg/mL
  Growth temperature: 37°C
  Growth strain: DH5alpha
  Copy number: High Copy
Gene/Insert
  Gene/Insert name: PLAA:M1-L795
  Species: H. sapiens (human)
  Insert size (bp): 2385
  Mutation: wild type
  Entrez Gene: PLAA (a.k.a. DOA1, NDMSBA, PLA2P, PLAP)
  Promoter: CMV
  Tag / fusion protein: MVSGWRLFKKISGSSGGSSG (N terminal on insert)
  Cloning method: Ligation Independent Cloning
  Sequencing primers: 5′ T7; 3′ TTGCTCAGCGGTGGCAGCAG
Resource information
  A portion of this plasmid was derived from a plasmid made by: Mammalian Gene Collection (BC032551)
Terms and licenses: Academic/Nonprofit Terms; Industry Terms: Not Available to Industry
Depositor comments: 5' Cloning Site: Xho1 (not destroyed), 3' Cloning Site: Xba1 (not destroyed).
How to cite: pBiT3.1-N_PLAA:1-795 was a gift from Cheryl Arrowsmith (Addgene plasmid # 211225 ; http://n2t.net/addgene:211225 ; RRID:Addgene_211225)
