[The description below was written by a language model from this plasmid's Addgene catalogue record and pLannotate feature annotations shown in this document.]
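Description:
pBiT3.1-N_PLAA:1-795 is a mammalian expression plasmid built on the Promega pBiT3.1-N backbone that produces full-length, wild-type human PLAA (residues M1–L795; a 2,385 bp insert derived from a Mammalian Gene Collection clone) carrying an N-terminal HiBiT tag joined through a short glycine/serine linker. HiBiT is a small peptide that complements the LgBiT fragment to reconstitute NanoLuc luciferase activity, so the abundance or behaviour of the tagged protein can be followed by luminescence. Transcription is driven by the CMV immediate-early enhancer and promoter, followed by a chimeric β-globin/immunoglobulin intron that improves expression. A T7 promoter just upstream of the coding region serves as a sequencing primer site and could support in vitro transcription. An SV40 polyadenylation signal terminates the transcript. The insert was introduced by ligation-independent cloning, and the depositor notes that the flanking XhoI and XbaI sites are retained.

In bacteria the plasmid replicates from a high-copy ColE1/pUC-type origin and is selected with kanamycin through the neo (nptII) gene, which is annotated downstream of a bacterial EM7 promoter and preceded by a loxP site. The catalogue lists neomycin/G418 as the mammalian selectable marker. However, the feature table shows no eukaryotic promoter directly upstream of neo, and it does show a blasticidin S deaminase cassette with an SV40 early promoter and a synthetic poly(A) signal, so the sequence suggests blasticidin selection is also available in mammalian cells. PLAA is a WD40 repeat-containing protein that works with VCP in ubiquitin-dependent protein sorting and degradation. The construct was deposited with a study evaluating the ligandability of WD40 repeat proteins, though the record does not state which assays it was used in.
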