Features (pLannotate 1.2.2; 17 found; start..end, strand, type, name):
     24..105     -  polyA_signal   SV40 poly(A) signal: SV40 polyadenylation signal
    128..211     -  CDS            large T antigen (fragment): large T antigen from SV40 (simian virus 40)
    276..641     +  enhancer       CMV enhancer: human cytomegalovirus immediate early enhancer
    643..842     +  promoter       CMV promoter: human cytomegalovirus (CMV) immediate early promoter
    981..1113    +  intron         chimeric intron: chimera between introns from human β-globin and immunoglobulin heavy chain genes
   1157..1175    +  promoter       T7 promoter: promoter for bacteriophage T7 RNA polymerase
   1250..3634    +  CDS            PLAA: PLAP_HUMAN - Also known as PLAP. Experimental evidence at protein level: Swiss-Prot protein existence level 1. Plays a role in protein ubiquitination, sorting and degradation through its association with VCP (PubMed:27753622). Involved in ubiquitin-mediated membrane proteins trafficking to late endosomes in an ESCRT-dependent manner, and hence plays a role in synaptic vesicle recycling (By similarity). May play a role in macroautophagy, regulating for instance the clearance of damaged lysosomes (PubMed:27753622). Plays a role in cerebellar Purkinje cell development (By similarity). Positively
   3665..3683    +  misc_feature   MCS (fragment): pUC18/19 multiple cloning site
   3732..3853    -  polyA_signal   SV40 poly(A) signal: SV40 polyadenylation signal
   3876..3944    -  CDS            large T antigen (fragment): large T antigen from SV40 (simian virus 40)
   3968..4001    +  protein_bind   loxP: Cre-mediated recombination occurs in the 8-bp core sequence (GCATACAT). Cre recombinase
   4011..4058    +  promoter       EM7 promoter: synthetic bacterial promoter&nbsp
   4090..4881    +  CDS            neo: KKA2_KLEPN - Also known as kan, nptII. Experimental evidence at protein level: Swiss-Prot protein existence level 1. Resistance to kanamycin, neomycin, paromomycin, ribostamycin, butirosin and gentamicin B. From Klebsiella pneumoniae.
   5042..5630    -  rep_origin     ori: high-copy-number ColE1/pMB1/pBR322/pUC origin of replication
   5756..5804    -  polyA_signal   poly(A) signal: synthetic polyadenylation signal
   5828..6226    -  CDS            BSD: blasticidin S deaminase; Aspergillus terreus BSD; confers resistance to blasticidin
   6257..6614    -  promoter       SV40 promoter: SV40 enhancer and early promoter
>Addgene plasmid #211225 | pBiT3.1-N_PLAA:1-795 | addgene full sequence | sequence record 425919 | Addgene NGS Result
AAGACGCGTTAATTAAGACGTCGGCAGTGAAAAAAATGCTTTATTTGTGAAATTTGTGATGCTATTGCTT
TATTTGTAACCATTATAAGCTGCAATAAACAAGTTAACAACAACAATTGCATTCATTTTATGTTTCAGGT
TCAGGGGGAGGTGTGGGAGGTTTTTTAAAGCAAGTAAAACCTCTACAAATGTGGTATGGCTGATTATGAT
CCGCGGCCGCAATACGTCGACGTTATCAGCTGACTTCGTACGAGAGCCTAGGATTATGGCGCGCCACTAG
TTATTAATAGTAATCAATTACGGGGTCATTAGTTCATAGCCCATATATGGAGTTCCGCGTTACATAACTT
ACGGTAAATGGCCCGCCTGGCTGACCGCCCAACGACCCCCGCCCATTGACGTCAATAATGACGTATGTTC
CCATAGTAACGCCAATAGGGACTTTCCATTGACGTCAATGGGTGGAGTATTTACGGTAAACTGCCCACTT
GGCAGTACATCAAGTGTATCATATGCCAAGTCCGCCCCCTATTGACGTCAATGACGGTAAATGGCCCGCC
TGGCATTATGCCCAGTACATGACCTTACGGGACTTTCCTACTTGGCAGTACATCTACGTATTAGTCATCG
CTATTACCATGGTGATGCGGTTTTGGCAGTACACCAATGGGCGTGGATAGCGGTTTGACTCACGGGGATT
TCCAAGTCTCCACCCCATTGACGTCAATGGGAGTTTGTTTTGGCACCAAAATCAACGGGACTTTCCAAAA
TGTCGTAATAACCCCGCCCCGTTGACGCAAATGGGCGGTAGGCGTGTACGGTGGGAGGTCTATATAAGCA
GAGCTGGTTTAGTGAACCGTCAGATCACTAGAATCTTTATTGCGGTAGTTTATCACAGTTAAATTGCTAA
CGCAGTCAGTGCTTCTGACACAACAGTCTCGAACTTAAGCTGCAGAAGTTGGTCGTGAGGCACTGGGCAG
GTAAGTATCAAGGTTACAAGACAGGTTTAAGGAGACCAATAGAAACTGGGCTTGTCGAGACAGAGAAGAC
TCTTGCGTTTCTGATAGGCACCTATTGGTCTTACTGACATCCACTTTGCCTTTCTCTCCACAGGTGTCCA
CTCCCAGTTCAATTACAGCTCTTAAGGCTAGAGTATTAATACGACTCACTATAGGGGTTAGCGATCGCCA
TGGTGAGCGGCTGGCGGCTGTTCAAGAAGATTAGCGGGAGCTCCGGTGGCTCGAGCGGTATGACGAGCGG
CGCAACCAGGTACCGGCTGAGCTGCTCGCTCCGGGGCCACGAGCTGGACGTACGGGGCCTGGTGTGCTGC
GCCTATCCGCCGGGAGCCTTTGTGTCCGTGTCCCGAGACCGCACCACCCGCCTCTGGGCCCCAGACAGTC
CAAACAGGAGCTTTACAGAAATGCACTGTATGAGTGGCCATTCCAATTTTGTATCTTGTGTATGCATCAT
ACCCTCAAGTGACATCTACCCTCATGGCCTAATTGCCACCGGTGGAAATGACCACAATATATGCATTTTC
TCACTGGACAGTCCAATGCCACTTTATATTCTAAAAGGCCACAAAAATACTGTTTGTAGTCTATCATCTG
GAAAATTTGGGACATTACTTAGTGGTTCATGGGACACCACTGCTAAAGTCTGGCTGAATGACAAGTGCAT
GATGACCTTGCAGGGTCATACAGCTGCAGTGTGGGCGGTAAAGATCTTACCTGAACAGGGCTTAATGTTG
ACTGGATCAGCAGACAAGACTGTTAAACTGTGGAAGGCTGGAAGATGTGAGAGGACTTTTTCAGGGCATG
AAGACTGTGTAAGAGGTTTGGCAATTTTGAGTGAAACAGAATTTCTTTCCTGTGCAAATGATGCTAGTAT
TAGAAGGTGGCAAATCACTGGCGAGTGTCTTGAAGTATATTATGGACATACAAATTATATTTATAGCATA
TCCGTTTTTCCAAATTGTAGAGACTTTGTGACAACAGCAGAGGACAGATCTCTGAGAATCTGGAAACATG
GGGAATGTGCTCAAACTATCCGACTTCCAGCTCAGTCTATATGGTGCTGCTGTGTGCTCGACAATGGTGA
CATTGTGGTTGGTGCGAGTGATGGCATTATTAGAGTGTTTACAGAATCAGAAGATCGAACAGCAAGTGCT
GAAGAAATCAAGGCTTTTGAAAAAGAACTGTCTCACGCAACCATTGATTCTAAAACTGGCGATTTAGGGG
ACATCAATGCTGAGCAGCTTCCTGGGAGGGAACATCTTAATGAACCTGGTACTAGAGAAGGACAGACTCG
TCTAATCAGAGATGGGGAGAAAGTCGAAGCCTATCAGTGGAGTGTTAGTGAAGGGAGGTGGATAAAAATT
GGTGATGTTGTTGGCTCATCTGGTGCTAATCAGCAAACATCTGGAAAAGTTTTATATGAAGGGAAAGAAT
TTGATTATGTTTTCTCAATTGATGTCAATGAAGGTGGACCATCATATAAATTGCCATATAATACCAGTGA
TGACCCTTGGTTAACTGCATACAACTTCTTACAGAAGAATGATTTGAATCCTATGTTTCTGGATCAAGTA
GCTAAATTTATTATTGATAACACAAAAGGTCAAATGTTGGGACTTGGGAATCCCAGCTTTTCAGATCCAT
TTACAGGTGGTGGTCGGTATGTTCCGGGCTCTTCGGGATCTTCTAACACACTACCCACAGCAGATCCTTT
TACAGGTGCTGGTCGTTATGTACCAGGTTCTGCAAGTATGGGAACTACCATGGCCGGAGTTGATCCATTT
ACAGGGAATAGTGCCTACCGATCAGCTGCATCTAAAACAATGAATATTTATTTCCCTAAAAAAGAGGCTG
TCACATTTGACCAAGCAAACCCTACACAAATATTAGGTAAACTGAAGGAACTTAATGGAACTGCACCTGA
AGAGAAGAAGTTAACTGAGGATGACTTGATACTTCTTGAGAAGATACTGTCTCTAATATGTAATAGTTCT
TCAGAAAAACCCACAGTCCAGCAACTTCAGATTTTGTGGAAAGCTATTAACTGTCCTGAAGATATTGTCT
TTCCTGCACTTGACATTCTTCGGTTGTCAATTAAACACCCCAGTGTGAATGAGAACTTCTGCAATGAAAA
GGAAGGGGCTCAGTTCAGCAGTCATCTTATCAATCTTCTGAACCCTAAAGGAAAGCCAGCAAACCAGCTG
CTTGCTCTCAGGACTTTTTGCAATTGTTTTGTTGGCCAGGCAGGACAAAAACTCATGATGTCCCAGAGGG
AATCACTGATGTCCCATGCAATAGAACTGAAATCAGGGAGCAATAAGAACATTCACATTGCTCTGGCTAC
ATTGGCCCTGAACTATTCTGTTTGTTTTCATAAAGACCATAACATTGAAGGGAAAGCCCAATGTTTGTCA
CTAATTAGCACAATCTTGGAAGTAGTACAAGACCTAGAAGCCACTTTTAGACTTCTTGTGGCTCTTGGAA
CACTTATCAGTGATGATTCAAATGCTGTACAATTAGCCAAGTCTTTAGGTGTTGATTCTCAAATAAAAAA
GTATTCCTCAGTATCAGAACCAGCTAAAGTAAGTGAATGCTGTAGATTTATCCTAAATTTGCTGTAATCT
AGAGGTCAAGCTTCGGGGGTTTAAACCTGCAGGCATGCAAGCTGATTTGGCTGCTGCCACCGCTGAGCAA
GGCCGCTTCGAGCAGACATGATAAGATACATTGATGAGTTTGGACAAACCACAACTAGAATGCAGTGAAA
AAAATGCTTTATTTGTGAAATTTGTGATGCTATTGCTTTATTTGTAACCATTATAAGCTGCAATAAACAA
GTTAACAACAACAATTGCATTCATTTTATGTTTCAGGTTCAGGGGGAGATGTGGGAGGTTTTTTTAAGCA
AGTAAAACCTCTACAAATGTGGTAAAATCTTAATTAAGACTTCTAATATAACTTCGTATAGCATACATTA
TACGAAGTTATGGTTCCACTGTTGACAATTAATCATCGGCATAGTATATCGGCATAGTATAATACGACAA
GGTGAGGAACTAAACCCAGGAGGCAGATCATGATTGAACAAGATGGATTGCACGCAGGTTCTCCGGCCGC
TTGGGTGGAGAGGCTATTCGGCTATGACTGGGCACAACAGACAATCGGCTGCTCTGATGCCGCCGTGTTC
CGGCTGTCAGCGCAGGGGCGCCCGGTTCTTTTTGTCAAGACCGACCTGTCCGGTGCCCTGAATGAACTGC
AGGACGAGGCAGCGCGGCTATCGTGGCTGGCCACGACGGGCGTTCCTTGCGCAGCTGTGCTCGACGTTGT
CACTGAAGCGGGAAGGGACTGGCTGCTATTGGGCGAAGTGCCGGGGCAGGATCTCCTGTCATCTCACCTT
GCTCCTGCCGAGAAAGTATCCATCATGGCTGATGCAATGCGGCGGCTGCATACGCTTGATCCGGCTACCT
GCCCATTCGACCACCAAGCGAAACATCGCATCGAGCGAGCACGTACTCGGATGGAAGCCGGTCTTGTCGA
TCAGGATGATCTGGACGAAGAGCATCAGGGGCTCGCGCCAGCCGAACTGTTCGCCAGGCTCAAGGCGCGC
ATGCCCGACGGCGAGGATCTCGTCGTGACCCATGGCGATGCCTGCTTGCCGAATATCATGGTGGAAAATG
GCCGCTTTTCTGGATTCATCGACTGTGGCCGGCTGGGTGTGGCGGACCGCTATCAGGACATAGCGTTGGC
TACCCGTGATATTGCTGAAGAGCTTGGCGGCGAATGGGCTGACCGCTTCCTCGTGCTTTACGGTATCGCC
GCTCCCGATTCGCAGCGCATCGCCTTCTATCGCCTTCTTGACGAGTTCTTCTGATTCGAAATGACCGACC
AAGCGACGCCCAACCGGTATCAGCTCACTCAAAGGCGGTAATACGGTTATCCACAGAATCAGGGGATAAC
GCAGGAAAGAACATGTGAGCAAAAGGCCAGCAAAAGGCCAGGAACCGTAAAAAGGCCGCGTTGCTGGCGT
TTTTCCATAGGCTCCGCCCCCCTGACGAGCATCACAAAAATCGACGCTCAAGTCAGAGGTGGCGAAACCC
GACAGGACTATAAAGATACCAGGCGTTTCCCCCTGGAAGCTCCCTCGTGCGCTCTCCTGTTCCGACCCTG
CCGCTTACCGGATACCTGTCCGCCTTTCTCCCTTCGGGAAGCGTGGCGCTTTCTCATAGCTCACGCTGTA
GGTATCTCAGTTCGGTGTAGGTCGTTCGCTCCAAGCTGGGCTGTGTGCACGAACCCCCCGTTCAGCCCGA
CCGCTGCGCCTTATCCGGTAACTATCGTCTTGAGTCCAACCCGGTAAGACACGACTTATCGCCACTGGCA
GCAGCCACTGGTAACAGGATTAGCAGAGCGAGGTATGTAGGCGGTGCTACAGAGTTCTTGAAGTGGTGGC
CTAACTACGGCTACACTAGAAGGACAGTATTTGGTATCTGCGCTCTGCTGAAGCCAGTTACCTTCGGAAA
AAGAGTTGGTAGCTCTTGATCCGGCAAACAAACCACCGCTGGTAGCGGTGGTTTTTTTGTTTGCAAGCAG
CAGATTACGCGCAGAAAAAAAGGATTTCAAGAAGATCCTTTGATCTTTTCTACGGGGTCTGACGCTCAGT
GGAACGAAAACTCACGTTAAGGGATTTTGGTCATGAGATTATCAAAAAGGATCTTCACCTAGATCCTTTT
ATAGTCCGGAATCGTCACACAAAAAACCAACACACAGATGTAATGAAAATAAAGATATTTTATTGCGGCC
ATCGTGATGGCTAGAGTTTAGCCCTCCCACACATAACCAGAGGGCAGCAATTCACGAATCCCAACTGCCG
TCGGCTGTCCATCACTGTCCTTCACTATGGCTTTGATCCCAGGATGCAGATCGAGAAGCACCTGTCGGCA
CCGTCCGCAGGGGCTCAAGATGCCCCTGTTCTCATTTCCGATCGCGACGATACAAGTCAGGTTGCCAGCT
GCCGCAGCAGCAGCAGTGCCCAGCACCACGAGTTCTGCACAAGGTCCCCCAGTAAAATGATATACATTGA
CACCAGTGAAGATGCGGCCGTCGCTAGAGAGAGCTGCGCTGGCGACGCTGTAGTCTTCAGAGATGGGGAT
GCTGTTGATTGTAGCCGTTGCTCTTTCAATGAGGGTGGATTCTTCTTGAGACAAAGGCTTGGCCATGGTG
GCGCTAGTGTCAGAAGAATCGAGCTTTTTGCAAAAGCCTAGGCCTCCAAAAAAGCCTCCTCACTACTTCT
GGAATAGCTCAGAGGCCGAGGCGGCCTCGGCCTCTGCATAAATAAAAAAAATTAGTCAGCCATGGGGCGG
AGAATGGGCGGAACTGGGCGGAGTTAGGGGCGGGATGGGCGGAGTTAGGGGCGGGACTATGGTTGCTGAC
TAATTGAGATGCATGCTTTGCATACTTCTGCCTGCTGGGGAGCCTGGGGACTTTCCACACCTGGTTGCTG
ACTAATTGAGATGCATGCTTTGCATACTTCTGCCTGCTGGGGAGCCTGGGGACTTTCCACACCCTAACTG
ACACACATTCCACAGCTGGTTCTTTCCGCCTCAGAAGGTACCTAACCAAGTTCCTCTTTCAGAGGTTATT
TCAGGCCATGGTGCTGCGC
