>Addgene plasmid #211225 | pBiT3.1-N_PLAA:1-795 | depositor partial sequence | sequence record 411928 | Insert sequence
ATGACGAGCGGCGCAACCAGGTACCGGCTGAGCTGCTCGCTCCGGGGCCACGAGCTGGACGTACGGGGCC
TGGTGTGCTGCGCCTATCCGCCGGGAGCCTTTGTGTCCGTGTCCCGAGACCGCACCACCCGCCTCTGGGC
CCCAGACAGTCCAAACAGGAGCTTTACAGAAATGCACTGTATGAGTGGCCATTCCAATTTTGTATCTTGT
GTATGCATCATACCCTCAAGTGACATCTACCCTCATGGCCTAATTGCCACCGGTGGAAATGACCACAATA
TATGCATTTTCTCACTGGACAGTCCAATGCCACTTTATATTCTAAAAGGCCACAAAAATACTGTTTGTAG
TCTATCATCTGGAAAATTTGGGACATTACTTAGTGGTTCATGGGACACCACTGCTAAAGTCTGGCTGAAT
GACAAGTGCATGATGACCTTGCAGGGTCATACAGCTGCAGTGTGGGCGGTAAAGATCTTACCTGAACAGG
GCTTAATGTTGACTGGATCAGCAGACAAGACTGTTAAACTGTGGAAGGCTGGAAGATGTGAGAGGACTTT
TTCAGGGCATGAAGACTGTGTAAGAGGTTTGGCAATTTTGAGTGAAACAGAATTTCTTTCCTGTGCAAAT
GATGCTAGTATTAGAAGGTGGCAAATCACTGGCGAGTGTCTTGAAGTATATTATGGACATACAAATTATA
TTTATAGCATATCCGTTTTTCCAAATTGTAGAGACTTTGTGACAACAGCAGAGGACAGATCTCTGAGAAT
CTGGAAACATGGGGAATGTGCTCAAACTATCCGACTTCCAGCTCAGTCTATATGGTGCTGCTGTGTGCTC
GACAATGGTGACATTGTGGTTGGTGCGAGTGATGGCATTATTAGAGTGTTTACAGAATCAGAAGATCGAA
CAGCAAGTGCTGAAGAAATCAAGGCTTTTGAAAAAGAACTGTCTCACGCAACCATTGATTCTAAAACTGG
CGATTTAGGGGACATCAATGCTGAGCAGCTTCCTGGGAGGGAACATCTTAATGAACCTGGTACTAGAGAA
GGACAGACTCGTCTAATCAGAGATGGGGAGAAAGTCGAAGCCTATCAGTGGAGTGTTAGTGAAGGGAGGT
GGATAAAAATTGGTGATGTTGTTGGCTCATCTGGTGCTAATCAGCAAACATCTGGAAAAGTTTTATATGA
AGGGAAAGAATTTGATTATGTTTTCTCAATTGATGTCAATGAAGGTGGACCATCATATAAATTGCCATAT
AATACCAGTGATGACCCTTGGTTAACTGCATACAACTTCTTACAGAAGAATGATTTGAATCCTATGTTTC
TGGATCAAGTAGCTAAATTTATTATTGATAACACAAAAGGTCAAATGTTGGGACTTGGGAATCCCAGCTT
TTCAGATCCATTTACAGGTGGTGGTCGGTATGTTCCGGGCTCTTCGGGATCTTCTAACACACTACCCACA
GCAGATCCTTTTACAGGTGCTGGTCGTTATGTACCAGGTTCTGCAAGTATGGGAACTACCATGGCCGGAG
TTGATCCATTTACAGGGAATAGTGCCTACCGATCAGCTGCATCTAAAACAATGAATATTTATTTCCCTAA
AAAAGAGGCTGTCACATTTGACCAAGCAAACCCTACACAAATATTAGGTAAACTGAAGGAACTTAATGGA
ACTGCACCTGAAGAGAAGAAGTTAACTGAGGATGACTTGATACTTCTTGAGAAGATACTGTCTCTAATAT
GTAATAGTTCTTCAGAAAAACCCACAGTCCAGCAACTTCAGATTTTGTGGAAAGCTATTAACTGTCCTGA
AGATATTGTCTTTCCTGCACTTGACATTCTTCGGTTGTCAATTAAACACCCCAGTGTGAATGAGAACTTC
TGCAATGAAAAGGAAGGGGCTCAGTTCAGCAGTCATCTTATCAATCTTCTGAACCCTAAAGGAAAGCCAG
CAAACCAGCTGCTTGCTCTCAGGACTTTTTGCAATTGTTTTGTTGGCCAGGCAGGACAAAAACTCATGAT
GTCCCAGAGGGAATCACTGATGTCCCATGCAATAGAACTGAAATCAGGGAGCAATAAGAACATTCACATT
GCTCTGGCTACATTGGCCCTGAACTATTCTGTTTGTTTTCATAAAGACCATAACATTGAAGGGAAAGCCC
AATGTTTGTCACTAATTAGCACAATCTTGGAAGTAGTACAAGACCTAGAAGCCACTTTTAGACTTCTTGT
GGCTCTTGGAACACTTATCAGTGATGATTCAAATGCTGTACAATTAGCCAAGTCTTTAGGTGTTGATTCT
CAAATAAAAAAGTATTCCTCAGTATCAGAACCAGCTAAAGTAAGTGAATGCTGTAGATTTATCCTAAATT
TGCTG
